>Addgene plasmid #53619 | ETS2A-c061 | depositor partial sequence | sequence record 83747 | insert sequence
ATGCACCATCATCATCATCATTCTTCTGGTGTAGATCTGGGTACCGAGAACCTGTACTTCCAATCCATGA
ATAAGCCAACCATGTCTTTCAAGGATTACATCCAAGAGAGGAGTGACCCGGTGGAGCAAGGCAAACCAGT
TATACCTGCAGCTGTGCTGGCCGGCTTCACAGGAAGTGGACCTATTCAGCTGTGGCAGTTTCTCCTGGAG
CTGCTATCAGACAAATCCTGCCAGTCATTCATCAGCTGGACTGGAGACGGATGGGAGTTTAAGCTCGCCG
ACCCCGATGAGGTGGCCCGCCGGTGGGGAAAGAGGAAAAATAAGCCCAAGATGAACTACGAGAAGCTGAG
CCGGGGCTTACGCTACTATTACGACAAGAACATCATCCACAAGACGTCGGGGAAGCGCTACGTGTACCGC
TTCGTGTGCGACCTCCAGAACTTGCTGGGGTTCACGCCCGAGGAACTGCACGCCATCCTGGGCGTCCAGT
GACAGTAAAGGTGGATACGGATCCGAA
