>Addgene plasmid #53619 | ETS2A-c061 | addgene partial sequence | sequence record 86587 | T7 5'-TAATACGACTCACTATAGGG-3'
ATTCCCTCTAGAAATAATTTTGTTTAACTTTAAGAAGGAGATATACATATGCACCATCATCATCATCATT
CTTCTGGTGTAGATCTGGGTACCGAGAACCTGTACTTCCAATCCATGAATAAGCCAACCATGTCTTTCAA
GGATTACATCCAAGAGAGGAGTGACCCGGTGGAGCAAGGCAAACCAGTTATACCTGCAGCTGTGCTGGCC
GGCTTCACAGGAAGTGGACCTATTCAGCTGTGGCAGTTTCTCCTGGAGCTGCTATCAGACAAATCCTGCC
AGTCATTCATCAGCTGGACTGGAGACGGATGGGAGTTTAAGCTCGCCGACCCCGATGAGGTGGCCCGCCG
GTGGGGAAAGAGGAAAAATAAGCCCAAGATGAACTACGAGAAGCTGAGCCGGGGCTTACGCTACTATTAC
GACAAGAACATCATCCACAAGACGTCGGGGAAGCGCTACGTGTACCGCTTCGTGTGCGACCTCCAGAACT
TGCTGGGGTTCACGCCCGAGGAACTGCACGCCATCCTGGGCGTCCAGTGACAGTAAAGGTGGATACGGAT
CCGAATTCGAGCTCCGTCGACAAGCTTGCGGCCGCACTCGAGCACCACCACCACCACCACTGAGATCCGG
CTGCTAACAAAGCCCGAAAGGAAGCTGAGTTGGCTGCTGCCACCGCTGAGCAATAACTAGCATAACCCCT
TGGGGCCTCTAAACGGGTCTTGAGGGGTTTTTTGCTGAAAGGAGGAACTATATCCGGATTGGCGAATGGG
[124 nt withheld, positions 771-894]
C
[91 nt withheld, positions 896-986]
AGGGTGATGGTTCACGTA
