[The description below was written by a language model from this plasmid's Addgene catalogue record.]
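Description:
ETS2A-c061 is a bacterial expression plasmid built on pNIC28-Bsa4, a pET28-derived vector designed for ligation-independent cloning in structural genomics pipelines. It carries kanamycin resistance and is recorded as high copy. The record lists a general cloning strain for propagation and a BL21(DE3) derivative carrying a rare-codon tRNA helper plasmid for protein production. No feature table accompanies the entry, so details such as the origin of replication are not explicitly given beyond the pET28 ancestry.

The insert is a 517 bp fragment of human ETS2, a member of the ETS family of transcription factors. The depositor notes that it was designed for structure determination and may not represent the full open reading frame, so it should be regarded as a domain-level construct; the exact residue boundaries are not stated. An alternative name in the record points to an associated deposited crystal structure. Expression is driven by a T7 promoter under lac operator control, so transcription depends on T7 RNA polymerase supplied by a DE3 lysogen host and is inducible. The protein is made with an N-terminal hexahistidine tag followed by a TEV protease cleavage site, which allows immobilised metal affinity purification and subsequent tag removal.

In the parental vector, the cloning site holds a SacB stuffer fragment that is released by BsaI digestion, with T4 DNA polymerase treatment generating the single-stranded overhangs for insert annealing. SacB gives negative selection on sucrose against uncut or non-recombinant vector, and in this construct it should have been replaced by the ETS2 fragment. The plasmid is typically used for recombinant production of the ETS2 fragment for crystallography and related biochemical or biophysical studies.
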