Addgene plasmid #53619: ETS2A-c061
Purpose: bacterial expression plasmid
Depositing lab: Nicola Burgess-Brown. Depositing organization: University of Oxford.
Backbone
  Vector backbone: pNIC28-Bsa4
  Backbone manufacturer: SGC
  Vector type: Bacterial Expression
Growth in bacteria
  Bacterial resistance: Kanamycin, 50 μg/mL
  Growth temperature: 37°C
  Growth strain: Mach1 ; BL21(DE3)-R3-pRARE2
  Copy number: High Copy
Gene/Insert
  Gene/Insert name: ETS2A (alt names: 4BQA; gi|4885221)
  Species: H. sapiens (human)
  Insert size (bp): 517
  Mutation: Bacterial expression for structure determination; may not be full ORF, see comments
  Entrez Gene: ETS2 (a.k.a. ETS2IT1)
  Promoter: T7
  Tag / fusion protein: His-6-TEV (N terminal on insert)
  Cloning method: Ligation Independent Cloning
  Sequencing primers: 5′ T7; 3′ T7-term
Terms and licenses: Academic/Nonprofit Terms; Industry Terms: Not Available to Industry
Depositor comments: T7/lac regulated, N-terminal His-tag, TEV, LIC cloning using BsaI cleavage/T4 polymerase, SacB stuffer fragment, pET28 backbone. http://www.thesgc.org/structures/4BQA/ Use BL21(DE3)-R3-pRARE2 strain for expression.
How to cite: ETS2A-c061 was a gift from Nicola Burgess-Brown (Addgene plasmid # 53619 ; http://n2t.net/addgene:53619 ; RRID:Addgene_53619)
